>Addgene plasmid #156429 | pAU002 - pTRE3G-CTCF(DELTA1-265)-mRuby2-CAGGS-rtta3G-Frt-PGK-PuroR-bpA-Frt TIGRE | depositor full sequence | sequence record 301979 | pAU002 - pTRE3G-CTCF(DELTA1-265)-mRuby2-CAGGS-rtta3G-Frt-PGK-PuroR-bpA-Frt TIGRE sequence 12635 bps
TCGCGCGTTTCGGTGATGACGGTGAAAACCTCTGACACATGCAGCTCCCGGAGACGGTCACAGCTTGTCT
GTAAGCGGATGCCGGGAGCAGACAAGCCCGTCAGGGCGCGTCAGCGGGTGTTGGCGGGTGTCGGGGCTGG
CTTAACTATGCGGCATCAGAGCAGATTGTACTGAGAGTGCACCATATGCGGTGTGAAATACCGCACAGAT
GCGTAAGGAGAAAATACCGCATCAGGCGCCATTCGCCATTCAGGCTGCGCAACTGTTGGGAAGGGCGATC
GGTGCGGGCCTCTTCGCTATTACGCCAGCTGGCGAAAGGGGGATGTGCTGCAAGGCGATTAAGTTGGGTA
ACGCCAGGGTTTTCCCAGTCACGACGTTGTAAAACGACGGCCAGTATTTAAATACTGCCCCTAGGAGATG
GATACTAGCATTTGAAACTGAGGCTCATATGTGTTATCACTCAAAGTGAGGTCAGACTGCTAGGAAGTTA
GGGAAGTGGGATTTGAGCCACTGAAGGTCGGAATCTGAAATCTGGCGAGGTGGTAGGAAGAGGTAGGAAG
GTACCCAACAGCTTCGAACAGGAGGAACTCCCAGATCCTTACACCAAAAACCACTTAGGGTTTTTTGTTT
TGTTTTTGTTTTTTAAATTTCTTTTCTTTTCTTCCATGGGCAAAGAAAATGACTCAGGAAGACTCAGTGG
CAACCCTAGACTCAGGGCCTCGGAAGAGGCCCACCTCTGCATCATCCTCTCCGGAGCCCCCTGAGTTCAG
CACTTTCCGGGCCTGCCAGTGAGGCTGACGAATGAGGACCACTTTATCCAGTTCCTTCCCTCCCACTGCC
AGAGGCTGCACATCTGTCCAGAGACTTGGCAGTGGAGGTAGGGTGGGGGTGGGAATCAAGCCATAGCTTT
CTTAGGGAAGCACTGGCCAAAGGAAGGGGACTCCTAGAGTTGTAACCTTCCTCACAGAAGACAAGAAAAT
GAGTTGGGGTATCAGCCTCAGGCTAGACAGAGAGCCAGAACCTCTTCACAGATTCCCAGATCACCGGAGA
AGTCACTATTGAATCCGGACACCCAGTCAGGCACAAGAGGTCTACATTCTCTAACTCCTTTCCAGTGCTT
CCCCAACGGTCACTTACTTCCAGACTGCGTGTTTTATTTTTAGGAGAGATGTGTATATTTTTTGTTGCTG
TTGTTGTTTCTAGATAGGGTCTCACTGTGTAGCCCTGGCTTTTCTGGAACTCACTGTGTAGAGCAAGCCA
GCCTCAAACTCATAGATCCACCTGCCTCTGCCTCCAGATCGCTAGAATTAAAGTTACTGCCATAACACCT
AACATTTAAATCCTGCAGGGTATCACGAGGCCCTTTCGTCTTCACTCGAGTTTACTCCCTATCAGTGATA
GAGAACGTATGAAGAGTTTACTCCCTATCAGTGATAGAGAACGTATGCAGACTTTACTCCCTATCAGTGA
TAGAGAACGTATAAGGAGTTTACTCCCTATCAGTGATAGAGAACGTATGACCAGTTTACTCCCTATCAGT
GATAGAGAACGTATCTACAGTTTACTCCCTATCAGTGATAGAGAACGTATATCCAGTTTACTCCCTATCA
GTGATAGAGAACGTATGTCGAGGTAGGCGTGTACGGTGGGCGCCTATAAAAGCAGAGCTCGTTTAGTGAA
CCGTCAGATCGCCTGGAGCAATTCCACAACACTTTTGTCTTATACTTACGCGTCTGCAGGATATCAAGCT
TGCGGTACCGCGGCCCCGAATTCGAGCTCGGTACCCGGGGATCCTCTAGTCAGCTGACGCGTGCTAGCGC
GGCCGCATCGATTCCACCATGGACTATAAGGACCACGACGGAGACTACAAGGATCATGATATTGATTACA
AAGACGATGACGATAAGGTCGACTTCCAGTGTGAGCTTTGCAGTTACACATGTCCCCGGCGTTCAAATTT
GGATCGTCACATGAAAAGCCACACTGATGAGAGACCACACAAATGCCATCTGTGTGGCAGAGCATTCAGA
ACAGTGACCCTCCTGAGGAATCATCTGAACACACACACAGGTACTCGTCCTCACAAGTGCCCAGACTGCG
ATATGGCCTTTGTGACCAGTGGAGAATTGGTGCGGCATCGTCGTTATAAACACACTCATGAGAAACCATT
TAAGTGTTCCATGTGTGATTATGCCAGTGTAGAAGTCAGCAAATTAAAACGACACATTCGCTCTCATACT
GGAGAGCGCCCGTTCCAGTGCAGTTTGTGCAGTTATGCCAGCAGGGACACATACAAGCTGAAAAGGCATA
TGAGAACCCATTCAGGGGAAAAACCTTATGAATGTTATATTTGTCACGCTCGGTTTACCCAGAGTGGTAC
CATGAAGATGCACATTTTACAGAAGCACACAGAAAATGTGGCCAAATTTCATTGTCCCCATTGTGACACT
GTCATAGCCCGAAAAAGTGATTTGGGTGTCCACTTGCGAAAGCAGCATTCCTATATTGAACAGGGCAAAA
AATGTCGCTACTGTGATGCTGTGTTTCATGAGCGATATGCTCTCATCCAGCATCAAAAATCACACAAAAA
TGAGAAGCGCTTCAAGTGTGACCAGTGTGATTATGCTTGTAGACAGGAGCGGCACATGATCATGCACAAG
CGCACTCACACGGGGGAGAAGCCTTATGCCTGCAGCCACTGCGACAAGACCTTCCGCCAGAAACAGCTCC
TCGACATGCATTTCAAGCGCTATCATGATCCCAACTTTGTCCCTGCTGCCTTTGTCTGTTCCAAGTGTGG
GAAAACATTCACCCGCCGGAACACAATGGCAAGACATGCAGATAACTGTGCTGGTCCAGATGGCGTAGAG
GGGGAAAATGGAGGGGAGACAAAGAAGAGCAAACGAGGAAGAAAAAGAAAGATGCGATCTAAAAAAGAAG
ACTCCTCTGACAGTGAAGAAAATGCTGAGCCGGATCTCGATGACAATGAGGAGGAGGAGGAGCCTGCTGT
AGAAATTGAACCTGAGCCAGAGCCTCAGCCCCAGCCTCCGCCTCCACCTCAGCCTGTGGCCCCGGCCCCC
CCACCTGCCAAGAAGAGAAGGGGGCGACCTCCTGGAAGAACCAACCAGCCCAAACAGAACCAGCCAACAG
CCATCATTCAGGTCGAAGATCAGAATACAGGTGCAATTGAGAACATTATAGTTGAAGTCAAAAAGGAGCC
AGATGCCGAGCCTGCGGAGGGGGAAGAAGAGGAGGCTCAGGCAGCCACCACAGACGCCCCCAACGGAGAC
CTCACGCCTGAGATGATCCTCAGCATGATGGACCGGCTTAAGGGGGGAGCAGGAGGCATGGTGTCTAAGG
GCGAAGAGCTGATCAAGGAAAATATGCGTATGAAGGTGGTCATGGAAGGTTCGGTCAACGGCCACCAATT
CAAATGCACAGGTGAAGGAGAAGGCAATCCGTACATGGGAACTCAAACCATGAGGATCAAAGTCATCGAG
GGAGGACCCCTGCCATTTGCCTTTGACATTCTTGCCACGTCGTTCATGTATGGCAGCCGTACTTTTATCA
AGTACCCGAAAGGCATTCCTGATTTCTTTAAACAGTCCTTTCCTGAGGGTTTTACTTGGGAAAGAGTTAC
GAGATACGAAGATGGTGGAGTCGTCACCGTCATGCAGGACACCAGCCTTGAGGATGGCTGTCTCGTTTAC
CACGTCCAAGTCAGAGGGGTAAACTTTCCCTCCAATGGTCCCGTGATGCAGAAGAAGACCAAGGGTTGGG
AGCCTAATACAGAGATGATGTATCCAGCAGATGGTGGTCTGAGGGGATACACTCATATGGCACTGAAAGT
TGATGGTGGTGGCCATCTGTCTTGCTCTTTCGTAACAACTTACAGGTCAAAAAAGACCGTCGGGAACATC
AAGATGCCCGGTATCCATGCCGTTGATCACCGCCTGGAAAGGTTAGAGGAAAGTGACAATGAAATGTTCG
TAGTACAACGCGAACACGCAGTTGCCAAGTTCGCCGGGCTTGGTGGTGGGATGGACGAGCTGTACAAGTA
AGTTTAAACATAGCCTCGACTGTGCCTTCTAGTTGCCAGCCATCTGTTGTTTGCCCCTCCCCCGTGCCTT
CCTTGACCCTGGAAGGTGCCACTCCCACTGTCCTTTCCTAATAAAATGAGGAAATTGCATCGCATTGTCT
GAGTAGGTGTCATTCTATTCTGGGGGGTGGGGTGGGGCAGGACAGCAAGGGGGAGGATTGGGAAGACAAT
AGCAGGCATGCTGGGGATGCGGTGGGCTCTATGGCTTCTGAGGCGGAAAGAACCTTAATTAACCTAGGCC
TCCAAAAAAGCCTCCTCACTACTTCTGGAATAGCTCAGAGGCCGAGGCGGCCTCGGCCTCTGCATAAATA
AAAAAAATTAGTCAGCCATGGGGCGGAGAATGGGCGGAACTGGGCGGAGTTAGGGGCGGGATGGGCGGAG
TTAGGGGCGGGACTATGGTTGCTGACTAATTGAGATGCGGATCCGCTGGCACGACAGGTTTCCCGACTGG
AAAGCGGGCAGTGAGCGCAACGCAATTAATGTGAGTTAGCTCACTCATTAGGCACCCCAGGCTTTACACT
TTATGCTTCCGGCTCGTATGTTGTGTGGAATTGTGAGCGGATAACAATTTCACACAGGAAACAGCTATGA
CCATGATTACGCCAAGCTTGGGCTGCAGGTCGAGGGATCTTCATAAGAGAAGAGGGACAGCTATGACTGG
GAGTAGTCAGGAGAGGAGGAAAAATCTGGCTAGTAAAACATGTAAGGAAAATTTTAGGGATGTTAAAGAA
AAAAATAACACAAAACAAAATATAAAAAAAATCTAACCTCAAGTCAAGGCTTTTCTATGGAATAAGGAAT
GGACAGCAGGGGGCTGTTTCATATACTGATGACCTCTTTATAGCCACCTTTGTTCATGGCAGCCAGCATA
TGGCATATGTTGCCAAACTCTAAACCAAATACTCATTCTGATGTTTTAAATGATTTGCCCTCCCATATGT
CCTTCCGAGTGAGAGACACAAAAAATTCCAACACACTATTGCAATGAAAATAAATTTCCTTTATTAGCCA
GAAGTCAGATGCTCAAGGGGCTTCATGATGTCCCCATAATTTTTGGCAGAGGGAAAAAGATCTCAGTGGT
ATTTGTGAGCCAGGGCATTGGCCACACCAGCCACCACCTTCTGATAGGCAGCCTGCACCTGAGCGCCGTT
ACCCGGGGAGCATGTCAAGGTCAAAATCGTCAAGAGCGTCAGCAGGCAGCATATCAAGGTCAAAGTCGTC
AAGGGCATCGGCTGGGAGCATGTCTAAGTCAAAATCGTCAAGGGCGTCGGTCGGCCCGCCGCTTTCGCAC
TTTAGCTGTTTCTCCAGGCCACATATGATTAGTTCCAGGCCGAAAAGGAAGGCAGGTTCGGCTCCCTGCC
GGTCGAACAGCTCAATTGCTTGTTTCAGAAGTGGGGGCATAGAATCGGTGGTAGGTGTCTCTCTTTCCTC
TTTTGCTACTTGATGCTCCTGTTCCTCCAATACGCAGCCCAGTGTAAAGTGGCCCACGGCGGACAGAGCG
TACAGTGCGTTCTCCAGGGAGAAGCCTTGCTGACACAGGAACGCGAGCTGATTTTCCAGGGTTTCGTACT
GTTTCTCTGTTGGGCGGGTGCCGAGATGCACTTTAGCCCCGTCGCGATGTGAGAGGAGAGCACAGCGGTA
TGACTTGGCGTTGTTCCGCAGAAAGTCTTGCCATGACTCGCCTTCCAGGGGGCAGGAGTGGGTATGATGC
CTGTCCAGCATCTCGATTGGCAGGGCATCGAGCAGGGCCCGCTTGTTCTTCACGTGCCAGTACAGGGTAG
GCTGCTCAACTCCCAGCTTTTGAGCGAGTTTCCTTGTCGTCAGGCCTTCGATACCGACTCCATTGAGTAA
TTCCAGAGCAGAGTTTATGACTTTGCCCTTGTCCAGTCTAGACATGGTGGCGGCGGATCCCGGGCCCGCG
GTACCGCAAGCTTGATATCCTGCAGACGCGTGAGAATTCTCGAGGAATTCTTTGCCAAAATGATGAGACA
GCACAATAACCAGCACGTTGCCCAGGAGCTGTAGGAAAAAGAAGAAGGCATGAACATGGTTAGCAGAGGC
TCTAGAGCCGCCGGTCACACGCCAGAAGCCGAACCCCGCCCTGCCCCGTCCCCCCCGAAGGCAGCCGTCC
CCCTGCGGCAGCCCCGAGGCTGGAGATGGAGAAGGGGACGGCGGCGCGGCGACGCACGAAGGCCCTCCCC
GCCCATTTCCTTCCTGCCGGCGCCGCACCGCTTCGCCCGCGCCCGCTAGAGGGGGTGCGGCGGCGCCTCC
CAGATTTCGGCTCCGCCAGATTTGGGACAAAGGAAGTCCCTGCGCCCTCTCGCACGATTACCATAAAAGG
CAATGGCTGCGGCTCGCCGCGCCTCGACAGCCGCCGGCGCTCCGGGGCCGCCGCGCCCCTCCCCCGAGCC
CTCCCCGGCCCGAGGCGGCCCCGCCCCGCCCGGCACCCCCACCTGCCGCCACCCCCCGCCCGGCACGGCG
AGCCCCGCGCCACGCCCCGCACGGAGCCCCGCACCCGAAGCCGGGCCGTGCTCAGCAACTCGGGGAGGGG
GGTGCAGGGGGGGGTTACAGCCCGACCGCCGCGCCCACACCCCCTGCTCACCCCCCCACGCACACACCCC
GCACGCAGCCTTTGTTCCCCTCGCAGCCCCCCCGCACCGCGGGGCACCGCCCCCGGCCGCGCTCCCCTCG
CGCACACGCGGAGCGCACAAAGCCCCGCGCCGCGCCCGCAGCGCTCACAGCCGCCGGGCAGCGCGGGCCG
CACGCGGCGCTCCCCACGCACACACACACGCACGCACCCCCCGAGCCGCTCCCCCCCGCACAAAGGGCCC
TCCCGGAGCCCTTTAAGGCTTTCACGCAGCCACAGAAAAGAAACGAGCCGTCATTAAACCAAGCGCTAAT
TACAGCCCGGAGGAGAAGGGCCGTCCCGCCCGCTCACCTGTGGGAGTAACGCGGTCAGTCAGAGCCGGGG
CGGGCGGCGCGAGGCGGCGCGGAGCGGGGCACGGGGCGAAGGCAACGCAGCGACTCCCGCCCGCCGCGCG
CTTCGCTTTTTATAGGGCCGCCGCCGCCGCCGCCTCGCCATAAAAGGAAACTTTCGGAGCGCGCCGCTCT
GATTGGCTGCCGCCGCACCTCTCCGCCTCGCCCCGCCCCGCCCCTCGCCCCGCCCCGCCCCGCCTGGCGC
GCGCCCCCCCCCCCCCCGCCCCCATCGCTGCACAAAATAATTAAAAAATAAATAAATACAAAATTGGGGG
TGGGGAGGGGGGGGAGATGGGGAGAGTGAAGCAGAACGTGGGGCTCACCTCGACCCATGGTAATAGCGAT
GACTAATACGTAGATGTACTGCCAAGTAGGAAAGTCCCATAAGGTCATGTACTGGGCATAATGCCAGGCG
GGCCATTTACCGTCATTGACGTCAATAGGGGGCGTACTTGGCATATGATACACTTGATGTACTGCCAAGT
GGGCAGTTTACCGTAAATAGTCCACCCATTGACGTCAATGGAAAGTCCCTATTGGCGTTACTATGGGAAC
ATACGTCATTATTGACGTCAATGGGCGGGGGTCGTTGGGCGGTCAGCCAGGCGGGCCATTTACCGTAAGT
TATGTAACGCGGAACTCCATATATGGGCTATGAACTAATGACCCCGTAATTGATTACTATTAATAACTAG
TCGAAGTTCCTATTCTCTAGAAAGTATAGGAACTTCAGGTCTGAAGAGGAGTTTACGTCCAGCCAAGCTA
GCTTGGCTGCAGGTCGTCGAAATTCTACCGGGTAGGGGAGGCGCTTTTCCCAAGGCAGTCTGGAGCATGC
GCTTTAGCAGCCCCGCTGGGCACTTGGCGCTACACAAGTGGCCTCTGGCCTCGCACACATTCCACATCCA
CCGGTAGGCGCCAACCGGCTCCGTTCTTTGGTGGCCCCTTCGCGCCACCTTCTACTCCTCCCCTAGTCAG
GAAGTTCCCCCCCGCCCCGCAGCTCGCGTCGTGCAGGACGTGACAAATGGAAGTAGCACGTCTCACTAGT
CTCGTGCAGATGGACAGCACCGCTGAGCAATGGAAGCGGGTAGGCCTTTGGGGCAGCGGCCAATAGCAGC
TTTGCTCCTTCGCTTTCTGGGCTCAGAGGCTGGGAAGGGGTGGGTCCGGGGGCGGGCTCAGGGGCGGGCT
CAGGGGCGGGGCGGGCGCCCGAAGGTCCTCCGGAGGCCCGGCATTCTGCACGCTTCAAAAGCGCACGTCT
GCCGCGCTGTTCTCCTCTTCCTCATCTCCGGGCCTTTCGACCTGCAGCCTGTTGACAATTAATCATCGGC
ATAGTATATCGGCATAGTATAATACGACAAGGTGAGGAACTAAACCATGACCGAGTACAAGCCCACGGTG
CGCCTCGCCACCCGCGACGACGTCCCCAGGGCCGTACGCACCCTCGCCGCCGCGTTCGCCGACTACCCCG
CCACGCGCCACACCGTCGATCCGGACCGCCACATCGAGCGGGTCACCGAGCTGCAAGAACTCTTCCTCAC
GCGCGTCGGGCTCGACATCGGCAAGGTGTGGGTCGCGGACGACGGCGCCGCGGTGGCGGTCTGGACCACG
CCGGAGAGCGTCGAAGCGGGGGCGGTGTTCGCCGAGATCGGCCCGCGCATGGCCGAGTTGAGCGGTTCCC
GGCTGGCCGCGCAGCAACAGATGGAAGGCCTCCTGGCGCCGCACCGGCCCAAGGAGCCCGCGTGGTTCCT
GGCCACCGTCGGCGTCTCGCCCGACCACCAGGGCAAGGGTCTGGGCAGCGCCGTCGTGCTCCCCGGAGTG
GAGGCGGCCGAGCGCGCCGGGGTGCCCGCCTTCCTGGAGACCTCCGCGCCCCGCAACCTCCCCTTCTACG
AGCGGCTCGGCTTCACCGTCACCGCCGACGTCGAGGTGCCCGAAGGACCGCGCACCTGGTGCATGACCCG
CAAGCCCGGTGCCTGAGGGGATCAATTCTCTAGAGCTCGCTGATCAGCCTCGACTGTGCCTTCTAGTTGC
CAGCCATCTGTTGTTTGCCCCTCCCCCGTGCCTTCCTTGACCCTGGAAGGTGCCACTCCCACTGTCCTTT
CCTAATAAAATGAGGAAATTGCATCGCATTGTCTGAGTAGGTGTCATTCTATTCTGGGGGGTGGGGTGGG
GCAGGACAGCAAGGGGGAGGATTGGGAAGACAATAGCAGGCATGCTGGGGATGCGGTGGGCTCTATGGCT
TCTGAGGCGGAAAGAACCAGCTGGGGCTCGACTAGAGCTTGCGGAACCCTTCGAAGTTCCTATTCTCTAG
AAAGTATAGGAACTTCGGCGCGCCATTTAAATTTTGGGATGTTTTCTGTTTGTTTTGAGATAGGGTTTTT
CAGTGTAGTCCTGGCTGTCCTAGAACTCACTCTGTAGACCAGGCTGGCCTGGAACTCAAGGACTGCCAGC
CTCTGCCTCCTGAGCATCGGGATTAAAGGTGTGTGCCACCACTGCCCAGCAGAGTGCGTTTTTACTCTTC
ACTTTGTGGGTCCTGGCTGCCTGAGATTGTGTGCTTGCACCATTAGATGGGAGGGATGACTTGGGAAAGG
GTTGAGTCTTTTGTGAGTCTTGCGGAGGCCCAGGAGGGGGTACGTAAATTAGAGTTCTAAGAGGCCCAGC
AAAAGTGAACAAGTGACTGGCCACTGTGAGTTCACTGGGGGACCTGAGAGTTAACTAGTGAAAAGGAGAG
GTCCTAGTGGAGAAGCTAAAGAATTAAAGTTACTGCCTTGAAGTTCTTTGTGAAGGCCAAGCTCTGGAGC
GCGGCTTGAAAAGCCTTTATCCCAGAGCAGCATGGGAAGGGGCCCCAGCTGGGTGCGAGCCTGCAAACCA
GAGCACACCTATCACAGGGCCTTTTCTTACCAGTGGGACGGGATCAAGGCGGAGCTTACCTGGGAACGTA
CAGGGCGGAACCTTAACTTGGGGGCGTGGCCGAATCACCTGGGTTTGGAAACGGTTCTTGTCTTTCCTCA
AGCTCAGGAGAGGTTGTTTGCAGGACACTGGCCCGGAGGGGCCCGAACTCTCCGAGGGAGGGTTTCGTGG
ATCAGAACACCGTCCCTTGACAAAAAGATGCAGAGCACCGTCTGCATTCTGCTAGTAACCGTCCCTCCTG
GGGGCGGAGCCAGCCCTCCTCCGGGTGTATAAAGTAGCTGAGCGCCTCCTTCTGACAAACGCCTCACCCC
CAAGAGTACTGGGGGAGTACGCAGCACGCCAGCCTAGGGGCGGAGCTCAGCCCTGGAGGAGGCGTTTCTT
CTTAGTTCTCCGACTCACGCCTCTCCACTTTTCATTTAAATGGCGTAATCATGGTCATAGCTGTTTCCTG
TGTGAAATTGTTATCCGCTCACAATTCCACACAACATACGAGCCGGAAGCATAAAGTGTAAAGCCTGGGG
TGCCTAATGAGTGAGCTAACTCACATTAATTGCGTTGCGCTCACTGCCCGCTTTCCAGTCGGGAAACCTG
TCGTGCCAGCTGCATTAATGAATCGGCCAACGCGCGGGGAGAGGCGGTTTGCGTATTGGGCGCTCTTCCG
CTTCCTCGCTCACTGACTCGCTGCGCTCGGTCGTTCGGCTGCGGCGAGCGGTATCAGCTCACTCAAAGGC
GGTAATACGGTTATCCACAGAATCAGGGGATAACGCAGGAAAGAACATGTGAGCAAAAGGCCAGCAAAAG
GCCAGGAACCGTAAAAAGGCCGCGTTGCTGGCGTTTTTCCATAGGCTCCGCCCCCCTGACGAGCATCACA
AAAATCGACGCTCAAGTCAGAGGTGGCGAAACCCGACAGGACTATAAAGATACCAGGCGTTTCCCCCTGG
AAGCTCCCTCGTGCGCTCTCCTGTTCCGACCCTGCCGCTTACCGGATACCTGTCCGCCTTTCTCCCTTCG
GGAAGCGTGGCGCTTTCTCATAGCTCACGCTGTAGGTATCTCAGTTCGGTGTAGGTCGTTCGCTCCAAGC
TGGGCTGTGTGCACGAACCCCCCGTTCAGCCCGACCGCTGCGCCTTATCCGGTAACTATCGTCTTGAGTC
CAACCCGGTAAGACACGACTTATCGCCACTGGCAGCAGCCACTGGTAACAGGATTAGCAGAGCGAGGTAT
GTAGGCGGTGCTACAGAGTTCTTGAAGTGGTGGCCTAACTACGGCTACACTAGAAGAACAGTATTTGGTA
TCTGCGCTCTGCTGAAGCCAGTTACCTTCGGAAAAAGAGTTGGTAGCTCTTGATCCGGCAAACAAACCAC
CGCTGGTAGCGGTGGTTTTTTTGTTTGCAAGCAGCAGATTACGCGCAGAAAAAAAGGATCTCAAGAAGAT
CCTTTGATCTTTTCTACGGGGTCTGACGCTCAGTGGAACGAAAACTCACGTTAAGGGATTTTGGTCATGA
GATTATCAAAAAGGATCTTCACCTAGATCCTTTTAAATTAAAAATGAAGTTTTAAATCAATCTAAAGTAT
ATATGAGTAAACTTGGTCTGACAGTTACCAATGCTTAATCAGTGAGGCACCTATCTCAGCGATCTGTCTA
TTTCGTTCATCCATAGTTGCCTGACTCCCCGTCGTGTAGATAACTACGATACGGGAGGGCTTACCATCTG
GCCCCAGTGCTGCAATGATACCGCGAGACCCACGCTCACCGGCTCCAGATTTATCAGCAATAAACCAGCC
AGCCGGAAGGGCCGAGCGCAGAAGTGGTCCTGCAACTTTATCCGCCTCCATCCAGTCTATTAATTGTTGC
CGGGAAGCTAGAGTAAGTAGTTCGCCAGTTAATAGTTTGCGCAACGTTGTTGCCATTGCTACAGGCATCG
TGGTGTCACGCTCGTCGTTTGGTATGGCTTCATTCAGCTCCGGTTCCCAACGATCAAGGCGAGTTACATG
ATCCCCCATGTTGTGCAAAAAAGCGGTTAGCTCCTTCGGTCCTCCGATCGTTGTCAGAAGTAAGTTGGCC
GCAGTGTTATCACTCATGGTTATGGCAGCACTGCATAATTCTCTTACTGTCATGCCATCCGTAAGATGCT
TTTCTGTGACTGGTGAGTACTCAACCAAGTCATTCTGAGAATAGTGTATGCGGCGACCGAGTTGCTCTTG
CCCGGCGTCAATACGGGATAATACCGCGCCACATAGCAGAACTTTAAAAGTGCTCATCATTGGAAAACGT
TCTTCGGGGCGAAAACTCTCAAGGATCTTACCGCTGTTGAGATCCAGTTCGATGTAACCCACTCGTGCAC
CCAACTGATCTTCAGCATCTTTTACTTTCACCAGCGTTTCTGGGTGAGCAAAAACAGGAAGGCAAAATGC
CGCAAAAAAGGGAATAAGGGCGACACGGAAATGTTGAATACTCATACTCTTCCTTTTTCAATATTATTGA
AGCATTTATCAGGGTTATTGTCTCATGAGCGGATACATATTTGAATGTATTTAGAAAAATAAACAAATAG
GGGTTCCGCGCACATTTCCCCGAAAAGTGCCACCTGACGTCTAAGAAACCATTATTATCATGACATTAAC
CTATAAAAATAGGCGTATCACGAGGCCCTTTCGTC
Features (pLannotate 1.2.2; 38 found; start..end, strand, type, name):
    137..236     +  misc_feature   bom (fragment): basis of mobility region from pBR322
    242..395     -  CDS            lacZα (fragment): LacZα fragment of β-galactosidase; lacZ fragment
    676..789     +  CDS            Hide1 (fragment): HIDE1_MOUSE - Experimental evidence at protein level: Swiss-Prot protein existence level 1. From Mus musculus (Mouse).
   1378..1727    +  promoter       TRE3GV promoter: 3rd-generation Tet-responsive promoter that can be activated by binding of Tet-On® 3G, optimized for retroviral and lentiviral vectors
   1768..1799    +  misc_feature   MCS (fragment): pUC18/19 multiple cloning site
   1905..3326    +  CDS            Ctcf (fragment): CTCF_MOUSE - Experimental evidence at protein level: Swiss-Prot protein existence level 1. Chromatin binding factor that binds to DNA sequence specific sites. Involved in transcriptional regulation by binding to chromatin insulators and preventing interaction between promoter and nearby enhancers and silencers. Acts as transcriptional repressor binding to promoters of vertebrate MYC gene and BAG1 gene. Also binds to the PLK and PIM1 promoters. Acts as a transcriptional activator of APP. Regulates APOA1/C3/A4/A5 gene cluster and controls MHC class II gene expression. Plays an essential role in
   3348..4058    +  CDS            mRuby2: mRuby2 is a basic (constitutively fluorescent) red fluorescent protein published in 2012, derived from Entacmaea quadricolor. It has moderate acid sensitivity.
   4080..4304    +  polyA_signal   bGH poly(A) signal: bovine growth hormone polyadenylation signal
   4337..4472    -  rep_origin     SV40 ori: SV40 origin of replication
   4496..4518    -  promoter       SV40 promoter (fragment): SV40 enhancer and early promoter
   4525..4564    +  CDS            lacI (fragment): lac repressor; lacI; The lac repressor binds to the lac operator to inhibit transcription in E. coli. This inhibition can be relieved by adding lactose or isopropyl-β-D-thiogalactopyranoside (IPTG).
   4577..4598    +  protein_bind   CAP binding site: CAP binding activates transcription in the presence of cAMP. E. coli catabolite activator protein
   4613..4643    +  promoter       lac promoter: promoter for the E. coli lac operon
   4647..4669    +  protein_bind   lac operator (fragment): The lac repressor binds to the lac operator to inhibit transcription in E. coli. This inhibition can be relieved by adding lactose or isopropyl-β-D-thiogalactopyranoside (IPTG). lac repressor encoded by lacI
   5050..5105    -  polyA_signal   β-globin poly(A) signal: rabbit β-globin polyadenylation signal (Gil and Proudfoot, 1987)
   5176..5241    -  CDS            HBB (fragment): HBB_PONPY - Experimental evidence at transcript level: Swiss-Prot protein existence level 2. Involved in oxygen transport from the lung to the various peripheral tissues. From Pongo pygmaeus (Bornean orangutan).
   5258..5368    -  CDS            VP48: 3 tandem repeats of the minimal activation domain of herpes simplex virus VP16 (Cheng et al., 2013)
   5298..5995    -  CDS            rtTA3 (fragment): reverse tetracycline transactivator 3 activates expression from Tet-responsive promoters in the presence of doxycycline
   6005..6026    -  misc_feature   MCS (fragment): multiple cloning site
   6032..6121    -  CDS            HBB (fragment): HBB_LEPEU - Experimental evidence at protein level: Swiss-Prot protein existence level 1. Involved in oxygen transport from the lung to the various peripheral tissues. From Lepus europaeus (European hare).
   6119..7127    -  intron         chimeric intron: chimera between introns from chicken β-actin and rabbit β-globin
   7128..7403    -  promoter       chicken β-actin promoter: No description available
   7406..7772    -  enhancer       CMV enhancer: human cytomegalovirus immediate early enhancer
   7773..7806    +  protein_bind   FRT (minimal): supports FLP-mediated excision but not integration (Turan and Bode, 2011) FLP recombinase from the Saccharomyces cerevisiae 2μ plasmid
   7870..8369    +  promoter       PGK promoter: mouse phosphoglycerate kinase 1 promoter
   8381..8428    +  promoter       EM7 promoter: synthetic bacterial promoter&nbsp
   8447..9046    +  CDS            PuroR: puromycin N-acetyltransferase; pac from Streptomyces alboniger; confers resistance to puromycin
   9084..9308    +  polyA_signal   bGH poly(A) signal: bovine growth hormone polyadenylation signal
   9312..9333    +  promoter       SV40 promoter (fragment): SV40 enhancer and early promoter
   9363..9396    +  protein_bind   FRT (minimal): supports FLP-mediated excision but not integration (Turan and Bode, 2011) FLP recombinase from the Saccharomyces cerevisiae 2μ plasmid
  10436..10458   -  protein_bind   lac operator (fragment): The lac repressor binds to the lac operator to inhibit transcription in E. coli. This inhibition can be relieved by adding lactose or isopropyl-β-D-thiogalactopyranoside (IPTG). lac repressor encoded by lacI
  10462..10492   -  promoter       lac promoter: promoter for the E. coli lac operon
  10507..10528   -  protein_bind   CAP binding site: CAP binding activates transcription in the presence of cAMP. E. coli catabolite activator protein
  10541..10633   -  CDS            lacI (fragment): lac repressor; lacI; The lac repressor binds to the lac operator to inhibit transcription in E. coli. This inhibition can be relieved by adding lactose or isopropyl-β-D-thiogalactopyranoside (IPTG).
  10816..11404   -  rep_origin     ori: high-copy-number ColE1/pMB1/pBR322/pUC origin of replication
  11575..12435   -  CDS            AmpR: β-lactamase; bla; confers resistance to ampicillin, carbenicillin, and related antibiotics
  12436..12540   -  promoter       AmpR promoter: bla
  12635..35      +  CDS            rop (fragment) (across the origin): Rop protein, which maintains plasmids at low copy number; rop
