>Addgene plasmid #156429 | pAU002 - pTRE3G-CTCF(DELTA1-265)-mRuby2-CAGGS-rtta3G-Frt-PGK-PuroR-bpA-Frt TIGRE | addgene full sequence | sequence record 310209 | Addgene NGS Result
TCGCGCGTTTCGGTGATGACGGTGAAAACCTCTGACACATGCAGCTCCCGGAGACGGTCACAGCTTGTCT
GTAAGCGGATGCCGGGAGCAGACAAGCCCGTCAGGGCGCGTCAGCGGGTGTTGGCGGGTGTCGGGGCTGG
CTTAACTATGCGGCATCAGAGCAGATTGTACTGAGAGTGCACCATATGCGGTGTGAAATACCGCACAGAT
GCGTAAGGAGAAAATACCGCATCAGGCGCCATTCGCCATTCAGGCTGCGCAACTGTTGGGAAGGGCGATC
GGTGCGGGCCTCTTCGCTATTACGCCAGCTGGCGAAAGGGGGATGTGCTGCAAGGCGATTAAGTTGGGTA
ACGCCAGGGTTTTCCCAGTCACGACGTTGTAAAACGACGGCCAGTATTTAAATACTGCCCCTAGGAGATG
GATACTAGCATTTGAAACTGAGGCTCATATGTGTTATCACTCAAAGTGAGGTCAGACTGCTAGGAAGTTA
GGGAAGTGGGATTTGAGCCACTGAAGGTCGGAATCTGAAATCTGGCGAGGTGGTAGGAAGAGGTAGGAAG
GTACCCAACAGCTTCGAACAGGAGGAACTCCCAGATCCTTACACCAAAAACCACTTAGGGTTTTTTGTTT
TGTTTTTGTTTTTTAAATTTCTTTTCTTTTCTTCCATGGGCAAAGAAAATGACTCAGGAAGACTCAGTGG
CAACCCTAGACTCAGGGCCTCGGAAGAGGCCCACCTCTGCATCATCCTCTCCGGAGCCCCCTGAGTTCAG
CACTTTCCGGGCCTGCCAGTGAGGCTGACGAATGAGGACCACTTTATCCAGTTCCTTCCCTCCCACTGCC
AGAGGCTGCACATCTGTCCAGAGACTTGGCAGTGGAGGTAGGGTGGGGGTGGGAATCAAGCCATAGCTTT
CTTAGGGAAGCACTGGCCAAAGGAAGGGGACTCCTAGAGTTGTAACCTTCCTCACAGAAGACAAGAAAAT
GAGTTGGGGTATCAGCCTCAGGCTAGACAGAGAGCCAGAACCTCTTCACAGATTCCCAGATCACCGGAGA
AGTCACTATTGAATCCGGACACCCAGTCAGGCACAAGAGGTCTACATTCTCTAACTCCTTTCCAGTGCTT
CCCCAACGGTCACTTACTTCCAGACTGCGTGTTTTATTTTTAGGAGAGATGTGTATATTTTTTGTTGCTG
TTGTTGTTTCTAGATAGGGTCTCACTGTGTAGCCCTGGCTTTTCTGGAACTCACTGTGTAGAGCAAGCCA
GCCTCAAACTCATAGATCCACCTGCCTCTGCCTCCAGATCGCTAGAATTAAAGTTACTGCCATAACACCT
AACATTTAAATCCTGCAGGGTATCACGAGGCCCTTTCGTCTTCACTCGAGTTTACTCCCTATCAGTGATA
GAGAACGTATGAAGAGTTTACTCCCTATCAGTGATAGAGAACGTATGCAGACTTTACTCCCTATCAGTGA
TAGAGAACGTATAAGGAGTTTACTCCCTATCAGTGATAGAGAACGTATGACCAGTTTACTCCCTATCAGT
GATAGAGAACGTATCTACAGTTTACTCCCTATCAGTGATAGAGAACGTATATCCAGTTTACTCCCTATCA
GTGATAGAGAACGTATGTCGAGGTAGGCGTGTACGGTGGGCGCCTATAAAAGCAGAGCTCGTTTAGTGAA
CCGTCAGATCGCCTGGAGCAATTCCACAACACTTTTGTCTTATACTTACGCGTCTGCAGGATATCAAGCT
TGCGGTACCGCGGCCCCGAATTCGAGCTCGGTACCCGGGGATCCTCTAGTCAGCTGACGCGTGCTAGCGC
GGCCGCATCGATTCCACCATGGACTATAAGGACCACGACGGAGACTACAAGGATCATGATATTGATTACA
AAGACGATGACGATAAGGTCGACTTCCAGTGTGAGCTTTGCAGTTACACATGTCCCCGGCGTTCAAATTT
GGATCGTCACATGAAAAGCCACACTGATGAGAGACCACACAAATGCCATCTGTGTGGCAGAGCATTCAGA
ACAGTGACCCTCCTGAGGAATCATCTGAACACACACACAGGTACTCGTCCTCACAAGTGCCCAGACTGCG
ATATGGCCTTTGTGACCAGTGGAGAATTGGTGCGGCATCGTCGTTATAAACACACTCATGAGAAACCATT
TAAGTGTTCCATGTGTGATTATGCCAGTGTAGAAGTCAGCAAATTAAAACGACACATTCGCTCTCATACT
GGAGAGCGCCCGTTCCAGTGCAGTTTGTGCAGTTATGCCAGCAGGGACACATACAAGCTGAAAAGGCATA
TGAGAACCCATTCAGGGGAAAAACCTTATGAATGTTATATTTGTCACGCTCGGTTTACCCAGAGTGGTAC
CATGAAGATGCACATTTTACAGAAGCACACAGAAAATGTGGCCAAATTTCATTGTCCCCATTGTGACACT
GTCATAGCCCGAAAAAGTGATTTGGGTGTCCACTTGCGAAAGCAGCATTCCTATATTGAACAGGGCAAAA
AATGTCGCTACTGTGATGCTGTGTTTCATGAGCGATATGCTCTCATCCAGCATCAAAAATCACACAAAAA
TGAGAAGCGCTTCAAGTGTGACCAGTGTGATTATGCTTGTAGACAGGAGCGGCACATGATCATGCACAAG
CGCACTCACACGGGGGAGAAGCCTTATGCCTGCAGCCACTGCGACAAGACCTTCCGCCAGAAACAGCTCC
TCGACATGCATTTCAAGCGCTATCATGATCCCAACTTTGTCCCTGCTGCCTTTGTCTGTTCCAAGTGTGG
GAAAACATTCACCCGCCGGAACACAATGGCAAGACATGCAGATAACTGTGCTGGTCCAGATGGCGTAGAG
GGGGAAAATGGAGGGGAGACAAAGAAGAGCAAACGAGGAAGAAAAAGAAAGATGCGATCTAAAAAAGAAG
ACTCCTCTGACAGTGAAGAAAATGCTGAGCCGGATCTCGATGACAATGAGGAGGAGGAGGAGCCTGCTGT
AGAAATTGAACCTGAGCCAGAGCCTCAGCCCCAGCCTCCGCCTCCACCTCAGCCTGTGGCCCCGGCCCCC
CCACCTGCCAAGAAGAGAAGGGGGCGACCTCCTGGAAGAACCAACCAGCCCAAACAGAACCAGCCAACAG
CCATCATTCAGGTCGAAGATCAGAATACAGGTGCAATTGAGAACATTATAGTTGAAGTCAAAAAGGAGCC
AGATGCCGAGCCTGCGGAGGGGGAAGAAGAGGAGGCTCAGGCAGCCACCACAGACGCCCCCAACGGAGAC
CTCACGCCTGAGATGATCCTCAGCATGATGGACCGGCTTAAGGGGGGAGCAGGAGGCATGGTGTCTAAGG
GCGAAGAGCTGATCAAGGAAAATATGCGTATGAAGGTGGTCATGGAAGGTTCGGTCAACGGCCACCAATT
CAAATGCACAGGTGAAGGAGAAGGCAATCCGTACATGGGAACTCAAACCATGAGGATCAAAGTCATCGAG
GGAGGACCCCTGCCATTTGCCTTTGACATTCTTGCCACGTCGTTCATGTATGGCAGCCGTACTTTTATCA
AGTACCCGAAAGGCATTCCTGATTTCTTTAAACAGTCCTTTCCTGAGGGTTTTACTTGGGAAAGAGTTAC
GAGATACGAAGATGGTGGAGTCGTCACCGTCATGCAGGACACCAGCCTTGAGGATGGCTGTCTCGTTTAC
CACGTCCAAGTCAGAGGGGTAAACTTTCCCTCCAATGGTCCCGTGATGCAGAAGAAGACCAAGGGTTGGG
AGCCTAATACAGAGATGATGTATCCAGCAGATGGTGGTCTGAGGGGATACACTCATATGGCACTGAAAGT
TGATGGTGGTGGCCATCTGTCTTGCTCTTTCGTAACAACTTACAGGTCAAAAAAGACCGTCGGGAACATC
AAGATGCCCGGTATCCATGCCGTTGATCACCGCCTGGAAAGGTTAGAGGAAAGTGACAATGAAATGTTCG
TAGTACAACGCGAACACGCAGTTGCCAAGTTCGCCGGGCTTGGTGGTGGGATGGACGAGCTGTACAAGTA
AGTTTAAACATAGCCTCGACTGTGCCTTCTAGTTGCCAGCCATCTGTTGTTTGCCCCTCCCCCGTGCCTT
CCTTGACCCTGGAAGGTGCCACTCCCACTGTCCTTTCCTAATAAAATGAGGAAATTGCATCGCATTGTCT
GAGTAGGTGTCATTCTATTCTGGGGGGTGGGGTGGGGCAGGACAGCAAGGGGGAGGATTGGGAAGACAAT
AGCAGGCATGCTGGGGATGCGGTGGGCTCTATGGCTTCTGAGGCGGAAAGAACCTTAATTAACCTAGGCC
TCCAAAAAAGCCTCCTCACTACTTCTGGAATAGCTCAGAGGCCGAGGCGGCCTCGGCCTCTGCATAAATA
AAAAAAATTAGTCAGCCATGGGGCGGAGAATGGGCGGAACTGGGCGGAGTTAGGGGCGGGATGGGCGGAG
TTAGGGGCGGGACTATGGTTGCTGACTAATTGAGATGCGGATCCGCTGGCACGACAGGTTTCCCGACTGG
AAAGCGGGCAGTGAGCGCAACGCAATTAATGTGAGTTAGCTCACTCATTAGGCACCCCAGGCTTTACACT
TTATGCTTCCGGCTCGTATGTTGTGTGGAATTGTGAGCGGATAACAATTTCACACAGGAAACAGCTATGA
CCATGATTACGCCAAGCTTGGGCTGCAGGTCGAGGGATCTCCATAAGAGAAGAGGGACAGCTATGACTGG
GAGTAGTCAGGAGAGGAGGAAAAATCTGGCTAGTAAAACATGTAAGGAAAATTTTAGGGATGTTAAAGAA
AAAAATAACACAAAACAAAATATAAAAAAAATCTAACCTCAAGTCAAGGCTTTTCTATGGAATAAGGAAT
GGACAGCAGGGGGCTGTTTCATATACTGATGACCTCTTTATAGCCAACCTTTGTTCATGGCAGCCAGCAT
ATGGGCATATGTTGCCAAACTCTAAACCAAATACTCATTCTGATGTTTTAAATGATTTGCCCTCCCATAT
GTCCTTCCGAGTGAGAGACACAAAAAATTCCAACACACTATTGCAATGAAAATAAATTTCCTTTATTAGC
CAGAAGTCAGATGCTCAAGGGGCTTCATGATGTCCCCATAATTTTTGGCAGAGGGAAAAAGATCTCAGTG
GTATTTGTGAGCCAGGGCATTGGCCACACCAGCCACCACCTTCTGATAGGCAGCCTGCACCTGAGGCCGC
TTACCCGGGGAGCATGTCAAGGTCAAAATCGTCAAGAGCGTCAGCAGGCAGCATATCAAGGTCAAAGTCG
TCAAGGGCATCGGCTGGGAGCATGTCTAAGTCAAAATCGTCAAGGGCGTCGGTCGGCCCGCCGCTTTCGC
ACTTTAGCTGTTTCTCCAGGCCACATATGATTAGTTCCAGGCCGAAAAGGAAGGCAGGTTCGGCTCCCTG
CCGGTCGAACAGCTCAATTGCTTGTTTCAGAAGTGGGGGCATAGAATCGGTGGTAGGTGTCTCTCTTTCC
TCTTTTGCTACTTGATGCTCCTGTTCCTCCAATACGCAGCCCAGTGTAAAGTGGCCCACGGCGGACAGAG
CGTACAGTGCGTTCTCCAGGGAGAAGCCTTGCTGACACAGGAACGCGAGCTGATTTTCCAGGGTTTCGTA
CTGTTTCTCTGTTGGGCGGGTGCCGAGATGCACTTTAGCCCCGTCGCGATGTGAGAGGAGAGCACAGCGG
TATGACTTGGCGTTGTTCCGCAGAAAGTCTTGCCATGACTCGCCTTCCAGGGGGCAGGAGTGGGTATGAT
GCCTGTCCAGCATCTCGATTGGCAGGGCATCGAGCAGGGCCCGCTTGTTCTTCACGTGCCAGTACAGGGT
AGGCTGCTCAACTCCCAGCTTTTGAGCGAGTTTCCTTGTCGTCAGGCCTTCGATACCGACTCCATTGAGT
AATTCCAGAGCAGAGTTTATGACTTTGCCCTTGTCCAGTCTAGACATGGTGGCGGCGGATCCCGGGCCCG
CGGTACCGCAAGCTTGATATCCTGCAGACGCGTGAGAATTCTCGAGGAATTCTTTGCCAAAATGATGAGA
CAGCACAATAACCAGCACGTTGCCCAGGAGCTGTAGGAAAAAGAAGAAGGCATGAACATGGTTAGCAGAG
GCTCTAGAGCCGCCGGTCACACGCCAGAAGCCGAACCCCGCCCTGCCCCGTCCCCCCCGAAGGCAGCCGT
CCCCCCGCGGACAGCCCCGAGGCTGGAGAGGGAGAAGGGGACGGCGGCGCGGCGACGCACGAAGGCCCTC
CCCGCCCATTTCCTTCCTGCCGGCGCCGCACCGCTTCGCCCCGCGCCCGCTAGAGGGGGTGCGGCGGCGC
CTCCCAGATTTCGGCTCCGCACAGATTTGGGACAAAGGAAGTCCCTGCGCCCTCTCGCACGATTACCATA
AAAGGCAATGGCTGCGGCTCGCCGCGCCTCGACAGCCGCCGGCGCTCCGGGGGCCGCCGCGCCCCTCCCC
CGAGCCCTCCCCGGCCCGAGGCGGCCCCGCCCCGCCCGGCACCCCCACCTGCCGCCACCCCCCGCCCGGC
ACGGCGAGCCCCGCGCCACGCCCCGTACGGAGCCCCGCACCCGAAGCCGGGCCGTGCTCAGCAACTCGGG
GAGGGGGGTGCAGGGGGGGTTGCAGCCCGACCGACGCGCCCACACCCCCTGCTCACCCCCCCACGCACAC
ACCCCGCACGCAGCCTTTGTTCCCCTCGCAGCCCCCCCCGCACCGCGGGGCACCGCCCCCGGCCGCGCTC
CCCTCGCGCACACTGCGGAGCGCACAAAGCCCCGCGCCGCGCCCGCAGCGCTCACAGCCGCCGGGCAGCG
CGGAGCCGCACGCGGCGCTCCCCACGCACACACACACGCACGCACCCCCCGAGCCGCTCCCCCCGCACAA
AGGGCCCTCCCGGAGCCCCTCAAGGCTTTCACGCAGCCACAGAAAAGAAACAAGCCGTCATTAAACCAAG
CGCTAATTACAGCCCGGAGGAGAAGGGCCGTCCCGCCCGCTCACCTGTGGGAGTAACGCGGTCAGTCAGA
GCCGGGGCGGGCGGCGCGAGGCGGCGGCGGAGCGGGGCACGGGGCGAAGGCAGCGCGCAGCGACTCCCGC
CCGCCGCGCGCTTCGCTTTTTATAGGGCCGCCGCCGCCGCCGCCTCGCCATAAAAGGAAACTTTCGGAGC
GCGCCGCTCTGATTGGCTGCCGCCGCACCTCTCCGCCTCSCCCCSCCCCSCCCCYCSCCCCSCCCCSCCC
CSCCYGGCGCGCSCCCCCCCCCCCCCCGCCCCCATCGCTGCACAAAATAATTAAAAAATAAATAAATACA
AAATTGGGGGTGGGGAGGGGGGGGAGATGGGGAGAGTGAAGCAGAACGTGGGGCTCACCTCGACCATGGT
AATAGCGATGACTAATACGTAGATGTACTGCCAAGTAGGAAAGTCCCATAAGGTCATGTACTGGGCATAA
TGCCAGGCGGGCCATTTACCGTCATTGACGTCAATAGGGGGCGTACTTGGCATATGATACACTTGATGTA
CTGCCAAGTGGGCAGTTTACCGTAAATACTCCACCCATTGACGTCAATGGAAAGTCCCTATTGGCGTTAC
TATGGGAACATACGTCATTATTGACGTCAATGGGCGGGGGTCGTTGGGCGGTCAGCCAGGCGGGCCATTT
ACCGTAAGTTATGTAACGCGGAACTCCATATATGGGCTATGAACTAATGACCCCGTAATTGATTACTATT
AATAACTAGTCGAAGTTCCTATTCTCTAGAAAGTATAGGAACTTCAGGTCTGAAGAGGAGTTTACGTCCA
GCCAAGCTAGCTTGGCTGCAGGTCGTCGAAATTCTACCGGGTAGGGGAGGCGCTTTTCCCAAGGCAGTCT
GGAGCATGCGCTTTAGCAGCCCCGCTGGGCACTTGGCGCTACACAAGTGGCCTCTGGCCTCGCACACATT
CCACATCCACCGGTAGGCGCCAACCGGCTCCGTTCTTTGGTGGCCCCTTCGCGCCACCTTCTACTCCTCC
CCTAGTCAGGAAGTTCCCCCCCGCCCCGCAGCTCGCGTCGTGCAGGACGTGACAAATGGAAGTAGCACGT
CTCACTAGTCTCGTGCAGATGGACAGCACCGCTGAGCAATGGAAGCGGGTAGGCCTTTGGGGCAGCGGCC
AATAGCAGCTTTGCTCCTTCGCTTTCTGGGCTCAGAGGCTGGGAAGGGGTGGGTCCGGGGGCGGGGCGGG
CGCCCGAAGGTCCTCCGGAGGCCCGGCATTCTGCACGCTTCAAAAGCGCACGTCTGCCGCGCTGTTCTCC
TCTTCCTCATCTCCGGGCCTTTCGACCTGCAGCCTGTTGACAATTAATCATCGGCATAGTATATCGGCAT
AGTATAATACGACAAGGTGAGGAACTAAACCATGACCGAGTACAAGCCCACGGTGCGCCTCGCCACCCGC
GACGACGTCCCCAGGGCCGTACGCACCCTCGCCGCCGCGTTCGCCGACTACCCCGCCACGCGCCACACCG
TCGATCCGGACCGCCACATCGAGCGGGTCACCGAGCTGCAAGAACTCTTCCTCACGCGCGTCGGGCTCGA
CATCGGCAAGGTGTGGGTCGCGGACGACGGCGCCGCGGTGGCGGTCTGGACCACGCCGGAGAGCGTCGAA
GCGGGGGCGGTGTTCGCCGAGATCGGCCCGCGCATGGCCGAGTTGAGCGGTTCCCGGCTGGCCGCGCAGC
AACAGATGGAAGGCCTCCTGGCGCCGCACCGGCCCAAGGAGCCCGCGTGGTTCCTGGCCACCGTCGGCGT
CTCGCCCGACCACCAGGGCAAGGGTCTGGGCAGCGCCGTCGTGCTCCCCGGAGTGGAGGCGGCCGAGCGC
GCCGGGGTGCCCGCCTTCCTGGAGACCTCCGCGCCCCGCAACCTCCCCTTCTACGAGCGGCTCGGCTTCA
CCGTCACCGCCGACGTCGAGGTGCCCGAAGGACCGCGCACCTGGTGCATGACCCGCAAGCCCGGTGCCTG
AGGGGATCAATTCTCTAGAGCTCGCTGATCAGCCTCGACTGTGCCTTCTAGTTGCCAGCCATCTGTTGTT
TGCCCCTCCCCCGTGCCTTCCTTGACCCTGGAAGGTGCCACTCCCACTGTCCTTTCCTAATAAAATGAGG
AAATTGCATCGCATTGTCTGAGTAGGTGTCATTCTATTCTGGGGGGTGGGGTGGGGCAGGACAGCAAGGG
GGAGGATTGGGAAGACAATAGCAGGCATGCTGGGGATGCGGTGGGCTCTATGGCTTCTGAGGCGGAAAGA
ACCAGCTGGGGCTCGACTAGAGCTTGCGGAACCCTTCGAAGTTCCTATTCTCTAGAAAGTATAGGAACTT
CGGCGCGCCATTTAAATTTTGGGATGTTTTCTGTTTGTTTTGAGATAGGGTTTTTCAGTGTAGTCCTGGC
TGTCCTAGAACTCACTCTGTAGACCAGGCTGGCCTGGAACTCAAGGACTGCCAGCCTCTGCCTCCTGAGC
ATCGGGATTAAAGGTGTGTGCCACCACTGCCCAGCAGAGTGCGTTTTTACTCTTCACTTTGTGGGTCCTG
GCTGCCTGAGATTGTGTGCTTGCACCATTAGATGGGAGGGATGACTTGGGAAAGGGTTGAGTCTTTTGTG
AGTCTTGCGGAGGCCCAGGAGGGGGTACGTAAATTAGAGTTCTAAGAGGCCCAGCAAAAGTGAACAAGTG
ACTGGCCACTGTGAGTTCACTGGGGGACCTGAGAGTTAACTAGTGAAAAGGAGAGGTCCTAGTGGAGAAG
CTAAAGAATTAAAGTTACTGCCTTGAAGTTCTTTGTGAAGGCCAAGCTCTGGAGCGCGGCTTGAAAAGCC
TTTATCCCAGAGCAGCATGGGAAGGGGCCCCAGCTGGGTGCGAGCCTGCAAACCAGAGCACACCTATCAC
AGGGCCTTTTCTTACCAGTGGGACGGGATCAAGGCGGAGCTTACCTGGGAACGTACAGGGCGGAACCTTA
ACTTGGGGGCGTGGCCGAATCACCTGGGTTTGGAAACGGTTCTTGTCTTTCCTCAAGCTCAGGAGAGGTT
GTTTGCAGGACACTGGCCCGGAGGGGCCCGAACTCTCCGAGGGAGGGTTTCGTGGATCAGAACACCGTCC
CTTGACAAAAAGATGCAGAGCACCGTCTGCATTCTGCTAGTAACCGTCCCTCCTGGGGGCGGAGCCAGCC
CTCCTCCGGGTGTATAAAGTAGCTGAGCGCCTCCTTCTGACAAACGCCTCACCCCCAAGAGTACTGGGGG
AGTACGCAGCACGCCAGCCTAGGGGCGGAGCTCAGCCCTGGAGGAGGCGTTTCTTCTTAGTTCTCCGACT
CACGCCTCTCCACTTTTCATTTAAATGGCGTAATCATGGTCATAGCTGTTTCCTGTGTGAAATTGTTATC
CGCTCACAATTCCACACAACATACGAGCCGGAAGCATAAAGTGTAAAGCCTGGGGTGCCTAATGAGTGAG
CTAACTCACATTAATTGCGTTGCGCTCACTGCCCGCTTTCCAGTCGGGAAACCTGTCGTGCCAGCTGCAT
TAATGAATCGGCCAACGCGCGGGGAGAGGCGGTTTGCGTATTGGGCGCTCTTCCGCTTCCTCGCTCACTG
ACTCGCTGCGCTCGGTCGTTCGGCTGCGGCGAGCGGTATCAGCTCACTCAAAGGCGGTAATACGGTTATC
CACAGAATCAGGGGATAACGCAGGAAAGAACATGTGAGCAAAAGGCCAGCAAAAGGCCAGGAACCGTAAA
AAGGCCGCGTTGCTGGCGTTTTTCCATAGGCTCCGCCCCCCTGACGAGCATCACAAAAATCGACGCTCAA
GTCAGAGGTGGCGAAACCCGACAGGACTATAAAGATACCAGGCGTTTCCCCCTGGAAGCTCCCTCGTGCG
CTCTCCTGTTCCGACCCTGCCGCTTACCGGATACCTGTCCGCCTTTCTCCCTTCGGGAAGCGTGGCGCTT
TCTCATAGCTCACGCTGTAGGTATCTCAGTTCGGTGTAGGTCGTTCGCTCCAAGCTGGGCTGTGTGCACG
AACCCCCCGTTCAGCCCGACCGCTGCGCCTTATCCGGTAACTATCGTCTTGAGTCCAACCCGGTAAGACA
CGACTTATCGCCACTGGCAGCAGCCACTGGTAACAGGATTAGCAGAGCGAGGTATGTAGGCGGTGCTACA
GAGTTCTTGAAGTGGTGGCCTAACTACGGCTACACTAGAAGAACAGTATTTGGTATCTGCGCTCTGCTGA
AGCCAGTTACCTTCGGAAAAAGAGTTGGTAGCTCTTGATCCGGCAAACAAACCACCGCTGGTAGCGGTGG
TTTTTTTGTTTGCAAGCAGCAGATTACGCGCAGAAAAAAAGGATCTCAAGAAGATCCTTTGATCTTTTCT
ACGGGGTCTGACGCTCAGTGGAACGAAAACTCACGTTAAGGGATTTTGGTCATGAGATTATCAAAAAGGA
TCTTCACCTAGATCCTTTTAAATTAAAAATGAAGTTTTAAATCAATCTAAAGTATATATGAGTAAACTTG
GTCTGACAGTTACCAATGCTTAATCAGTGAGGCACCTATCTCAGCGATCTGTCTATTTCGTTCATCCATA
GTTGCCTGACTCCCCGTCGTGTAGATAACTACGATACGGGAGGGCTTACCATCTGGCCCCAGTGCTGCAA
TGATACCGCGAGACCCACGCTCACCGGCTCCAGATTTATCAGCAATAAACCAGCCAGCCGGAAGGGCCGA
GCGCAGAAGTGGTCCTGCAACTTTATCCGCCTCCATCCAGTCTATTAATTGTTGCCGGGAAGCTAGAGTA
AGTAGTTCGCCAGTTAATAGTTTGCGCAACGTTGTTGCCATTGCTACAGGCATCGTGGTGTCACGCTCGT
CGTTTGGTATGGCTTCATTCAGCTCCGGTTCCCAACGATCAAGGCGAGTTACATGATCCCCCATGTTGTG
CAAAAAAGCGGTTAGCTCCTTCGGTCCTCCGATCGTTGTCAGAAGTAAGTTGGCCGCAGTGTTATCACTC
ATGGTTATGGCAGCACTGCATAATTCTCTTACTGTCATGCCATCCGTAAGATGCTTTTCTGTGACTGGTG
AGTACTCAACCAAGTCATTCTGAGAATAGTGTATGCGGCGACCGAGTTGCTCTTGCCCGGCGTCAATACG
GGATAATACCGCGCCACATAGCAGAACTTTAAAAGTGCTCATCATTGGAAAACGTTCTTCGGGGCGAAAA
CTCTCAAGGATCTTACCGCTGTTGAGATCCAGTTCGATGTAACCCACTCGTGCACCCAACTGATCTTCAG
CATCTTTTACTTTCACCAGCGTTTCTGGGTGAGCAAAAACAGGAAGGCAAAATGCCGCAAAAAAGGGAAT
AAGGGCGACACGGAAATGTTGAATACTCATACTCTTCCTTTTTCAATATTATTGAAGCATTTATCAGGGT
TATTGTCTCATGAGCGGATACATATTTGAATGTATTTAGAAAAATAAACAAATAGGGGTTCCGCGCACAT
TTCCCCGAAAAGTGCCACCTGACGTCTAAGAAACCATTATTATCATGACATTAACCTATAAAAATAGGCG
TATCACGAGGCCCTTTCGTC
Features (pLannotate 1.2.2; 39 found; start..end, strand, type, name):
    137..236     +  misc_feature   bom (fragment): basis of mobility region from pBR322
    242..395     -  CDS            lacZα (fragment): LacZα fragment of β-galactosidase; lacZ fragment
    676..789     +  CDS            Hide1 (fragment): HIDE1_MOUSE - Experimental evidence at protein level: Swiss-Prot protein existence level 1. From Mus musculus (Mouse).
   1378..1727    +  promoter       TRE3GV promoter: 3rd-generation Tet-responsive promoter that can be activated by binding of Tet-On® 3G, optimized for retroviral and lentiviral vectors
   1768..1799    +  misc_feature   MCS (fragment): pUC18/19 multiple cloning site
   1905..3326    +  CDS            Ctcf (fragment): CTCF_MOUSE - Experimental evidence at protein level: Swiss-Prot protein existence level 1. Chromatin binding factor that binds to DNA sequence specific sites. Involved in transcriptional regulation by binding to chromatin insulators and preventing interaction between promoter and nearby enhancers and silencers. Acts as transcriptional repressor binding to promoters of vertebrate MYC gene and BAG1 gene. Also binds to the PLK and PIM1 promoters. Acts as a transcriptional activator of APP. Regulates APOA1/C3/A4/A5 gene cluster and controls MHC class II gene expression. Plays an essential role in
   3348..4058    +  CDS            mRuby2: mRuby2 is a basic (constitutively fluorescent) red fluorescent protein published in 2012, derived from Entacmaea quadricolor. It has moderate acid sensitivity.
   4080..4304    +  polyA_signal   bGH poly(A) signal: bovine growth hormone polyadenylation signal
   4337..4472    -  rep_origin     SV40 ori: SV40 origin of replication
   4496..4518    -  promoter       SV40 promoter (fragment): SV40 enhancer and early promoter
   4525..4564    +  CDS            lacI (fragment): lac repressor; lacI; The lac repressor binds to the lac operator to inhibit transcription in E. coli. This inhibition can be relieved by adding lactose or isopropyl-β-D-thiogalactopyranoside (IPTG).
   4577..4598    +  protein_bind   CAP binding site: CAP binding activates transcription in the presence of cAMP. E. coli catabolite activator protein
   4613..4643    +  promoter       lac promoter: promoter for the E. coli lac operon
   4647..4669    +  protein_bind   lac operator (fragment): The lac repressor binds to the lac operator to inhibit transcription in E. coli. This inhibition can be relieved by adding lactose or isopropyl-β-D-thiogalactopyranoside (IPTG). lac repressor encoded by lacI
   5052..5107    -  polyA_signal   β-globin poly(A) signal: rabbit β-globin polyadenylation signal (Gil and Proudfoot, 1987)
   5178..5246    -  CDS            HBB (fragment): HBB_PONPY - Experimental evidence at transcript level: Swiss-Prot protein existence level 2. Involved in oxygen transport from the lung to the various peripheral tissues. From Pongo pygmaeus (Bornean orangutan).
   5260..5370    -  CDS            VP48: 3 tandem repeats of the minimal activation domain of herpes simplex virus VP16 (Cheng et al., 2013)
   5300..5997    -  CDS            rtTA3 (fragment): reverse tetracycline transactivator 3 activates expression from Tet-responsive promoters in the presence of doxycycline
   6007..6028    -  misc_feature   MCS (fragment): multiple cloning site
   6034..6123    -  CDS            HBB (fragment): HBB_LEPEU - Experimental evidence at protein level: Swiss-Prot protein existence level 1. Involved in oxygen transport from the lung to the various peripheral tissues. From Lepus europaeus (European hare).
   6121..7137    -  intron         chimeric intron: chimera between introns from chicken β-actin and rabbit β-globin
   7138..7413    -  promoter       chicken β-actin promoter: No description available
   7415..7718    -  enhancer       CMV enhancer: human cytomegalovirus immediate early enhancer
   7782..7815    +  protein_bind   FRT (minimal): supports FLP-mediated excision but not integration (Turan and Bode, 2011) FLP recombinase from the Saccharomyces cerevisiae 2μ plasmid
   7879..8255    +  promoter       PGK promoter (fragment): mouse phosphoglycerate kinase 1 promoter
   8248..8354    +  promoter       PGK promoter (fragment): mouse phosphoglycerate kinase 1 promoter
   8366..8413    +  promoter       EM7 promoter: synthetic bacterial promoter&nbsp
   8432..9031    +  CDS            PuroR: puromycin N-acetyltransferase; pac from Streptomyces alboniger; confers resistance to puromycin
   9069..9293    +  polyA_signal   bGH poly(A) signal: bovine growth hormone polyadenylation signal
   9297..9318    +  promoter       SV40 promoter (fragment): SV40 enhancer and early promoter
   9348..9381    +  protein_bind   FRT (minimal): supports FLP-mediated excision but not integration (Turan and Bode, 2011) FLP recombinase from the Saccharomyces cerevisiae 2μ plasmid
  10421..10443   -  protein_bind   lac operator (fragment): The lac repressor binds to the lac operator to inhibit transcription in E. coli. This inhibition can be relieved by adding lactose or isopropyl-β-D-thiogalactopyranoside (IPTG). lac repressor encoded by lacI
  10447..10477   -  promoter       lac promoter: promoter for the E. coli lac operon
  10492..10513   -  protein_bind   CAP binding site: CAP binding activates transcription in the presence of cAMP. E. coli catabolite activator protein
  10526..10618   -  CDS            lacI (fragment): lac repressor; lacI; The lac repressor binds to the lac operator to inhibit transcription in E. coli. This inhibition can be relieved by adding lactose or isopropyl-β-D-thiogalactopyranoside (IPTG).
  10801..11389   -  rep_origin     ori: high-copy-number ColE1/pMB1/pBR322/pUC origin of replication
  11560..12420   -  CDS            AmpR: β-lactamase; bla; confers resistance to ampicillin, carbenicillin, and related antibiotics
  12421..12525   -  promoter       AmpR promoter: bla
  12620..35      +  CDS            rop (fragment) (across the origin): Rop protein, which maintains plasmids at low copy number; rop
