[The description below was written by a language model from this plasmid's Addgene catalogue record and pLannotate feature annotations shown in this document.]
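Description:
pAU002 is a mouse gene-targeting and mammalian expression plasmid designed to knock a doxycycline-inducible mutant CTCF transgene, together with its transactivator, into the mouse TIGRE acceptor locus. It is propagated in E. coli as a high-copy plasmid with a ColE1/pUC-type origin and ampicillin resistance. According to the record, it is meant to be used with a separately supplied sgRNA plasmid that cuts the TIGRE locus. The unannotated stretches flanking the cargo, one of which contains a fragment matching mouse Hide1, presumably serve as the homology arms, although the feature tables do not label them as such.

The cargo consists of three units. A third-generation Tet-responsive promoter (annotated as TRE3GV) drives a mouse Ctcf cDNA lacking residues 1–265, an N-terminal truncation, followed by mRuby2 (a C-terminal red fluorescent fusion, judging from the name and layout) and a bGH polyadenylation signal. In the opposite orientation, a CAGGS promoter (CMV enhancer, chicken β-actin promoter and chimeric intron) constitutively expresses the reverse tetracycline transactivator rtTA3G, terminated by a rabbit β-globin poly(A). In the presence of doxycycline, rtTA3G binds the TRE and switches on the mutant CTCF. The third unit is a puromycin resistance gene under PGK and bacterial EM7 promoters with a bGH poly(A). It allows puromycin selection of targeted cells and is flanked by minimal FRT sites, so FLP recombinase can later excise it.

The associated publication concerns the molecular basis of CTCF binding polarity in genome folding, which fits a use in testing the function of the CTCF N-terminus. The depositor's and the repository's sequenced records differ by 15 nt in length, with small annotation differences in the CMV enhancer and PGK promoter regions.
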