Addgene plasmid #156429: pAU002 - pTRE3G-CTCF(DELTA1-265)-mRuby2-CAGGS-rtta3G-Frt-PGK-PuroR-bpA-Frt TIGRE
Purpose: Vector to introduce a constitutive rtta3G cassette and a DOX-inducible mutant CTCF mouse cDNA, targeting the mouse TIGRE acceptor locus. Use with Addgene #92144 sgRNA. Use puromycine selection.
Depositing lab: Elphege Nora. Depositing organization: University of California, San Francisco (UCSF). Publication: Molecular basis of CTCF binding polarity in genome folding. Nora EP, Caccianini L, Fudenberg G, So K, Kameswaran V, Nagle A, Uebersohn A, Hajj B, Saux AL, Coulon A, Mirny LA, Pollard KS, Dahan M, Bruneau BG. Nat Commun. 2020 Nov 5;11(1):5612. doi: 10.1038/s41467-020-19283-x. PubMed 33154377.
Backbone
  Vector backbone: pAU002 - pTRE3G-CTCF(DELTA1-265)-mRuby2-CAGGS-rtta3G-Frt-PGK-PuroR-bpA-Frt TIGRE.
  Vector type: Mammalian Expression, Mouse Targeting
Growth in bacteria
  Bacterial resistance: Ampicillin, 100 μg/mL
  Growth temperature: 37°C
  Growth strain: DH5alpha
  Copy number: High Copy
Gene/Insert
  Gene/Insert name: CTCF, rtta3G, TetO3G
  Species: M. musculus (mouse)
  Mutation: DELTA1-265
  Entrez Gene: Ctcf
  Cloning method: Gibson Cloning
Terms and licenses: Academic/Nonprofit Terms; Industry Terms: Not Available to Industry
How to cite: pAU002 - pTRE3G-CTCF(DELTA1-265)-mRuby2-CAGGS-rtta3G-Frt-PGK-PuroR-bpA-Frt TIGRE was a gift from Elphege Nora (Addgene plasmid # 156429 ; http://n2t.net/addgene:156429 ; RRID:Addgene_156429)
